Addgene plasmid #10948: 1241 pSG5L HA PTEN G129R A4
Depositing lab: William Sellers. Depositing organization: Dana-Farber Cancer Institute.
Backbone
  Vector backbone: pSG5L-HA
  Backbone size w/o insert (bp): 4100
  Vector type: Mammalian Expression
Growth in bacteria
  Bacterial resistance: Ampicillin, 100 μg/mL
  Growth temperature: 37°C
  Growth strain: DH5alpha
  Copy number: High Copy
Gene/Insert
  Gene/Insert name: PTEN
  Species: H. sapiens (human)
  Insert size (bp): 1200
  Mutation: G129R; A4: S380A, T382A, T383A, S385A
  Entrez Gene: PTEN (a.k.a. 10q23del, BZS, CWS1, DEC, GLM2, MHAM, MMAC1, PTEN1, PTENbeta, PTENgama, TEP1)
  Tag / fusion protein: HA (N terminal on backbone)
  Cloning method: Restriction Enzyme; 5′ cloning site BamHI (not destroyed); 3′ cloning site EcoRI (not destroyed)
  Sequencing primers: 5′ T7
Terms and licenses: Academic/Nonprofit Terms; Industry Terms: Not Available to Industry
Depositor comments: See author's map.
How to cite: 1241 pSG5L HA PTEN G129R A4 was a gift from William Sellers (Addgene plasmid # 10948 ; http://n2t.net/addgene:10948 ; RRID:Addgene_10948)
