[The description below was written by a language model from this plasmid's Addgene catalogue record.]
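Description:
1241 pSG5L HA PTEN G129R A4 is a mammalian expression plasmid built on the pSG5L-HA backbone (about 4.1 kb without insert). It is maintained in E. coli as a high-copy plasmid under ampicillin selection. The record does not list a mammalian selection marker, and it does not name the promoter or polyadenylation signal that drive expression. No feature table is supplied, and the depositor refers users to an author's map for those details. A T7 primer is given for sequencing from the 5′ side, which implies a T7 promoter site upstream of the insert.

The payload is a human PTEN coding sequence of roughly 1.2 kb, cloned between BamHI and EcoRI sites that both remain intact. It sits in frame with an N-terminal HA epitope tag supplied by the backbone, so the protein can be detected or immunoprecipitated with anti-HA antibodies.

The insert carries two sets of mutations. G129R lies in the phosphatase catalytic motif and is generally known as a tumour-derived substitution that abolishes PTEN phosphatase activity. The "A4" set (S380A, T382A, T383A, S385A) replaces a cluster of serine and threonine residues in the C-terminal tail with alanine. This prevents phosphorylation at sites that are generally understood to regulate PTEN stability and activity.

Combining the two yields a catalytically inactive, tail-phosphorylation-deficient PTEN. The record does not state a purpose. A construct of this kind would typically be transfected into mammalian cells alongside wild-type and single-mutant versions, to test which effects of the tail mutations depend on phosphatase activity.
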