>Addgene plasmid #10948 | 1241 pSG5L HA PTEN G129R A4 | addgene partial sequence | sequence record 18091 | 10948 with SV40pA-R
ATAAACAAGTTCTGCTTTAATAAGATCTGGATCTAGACTCGAGGCGATATCGGGGAATTCTCAGACTTTT
GTAATTTGTGTATGCTGATCTTCATCAAAAGGTTCATTCTCTGGATCTGCGTCCGCGGCGTCAGCATATC
TATAATGATCAGGTTCATTGTCACTAACATCTGGTGTTACAGAAGTTGAACTGCTAGCCTCTGGATTTGA
CGGCTCCTCTACTGTTTTTGTGAAGTACAGCTTCACCTTAAAATTTGGAGAAAAGTATCGGTTGGCTTTG
TCTTTATTTGCTTTGTCAAGATCATTTTTTGTTAAAGTAAGTACTAGATATTCCTTGTCATTATCTGCAC
GCTCTATACTGCAAATGCTATCGATTTCTTGATCACATAGACTTCCATTTTCTACTTTTTCTGAGGTTTC
CTCTGGTCCTGGTATGAAGAATGTATTTACCCAAAAGTGAAACATTTTGTCCTTTTTTAGCATCTTGTTC
TGTTTGTGGAAGAACTCTACTTTGATATCACCACACACAGGTAACGGCTGAGGGAACTCAAAGTACATGA
ACTTGTCTTCCCGTCGTGTGGGTCCTGAATTGGAGGAATATATCTTCACCTTTAGCTGGCAGANCACAAA
CTGANGANTGCAAGTTCCGCCACTGAACATTGGNNATAGTTTCAAACATCATCTTGTGAAACAACAGTGN
CACTGGTCTATAATCCAGATGANTCTTTAACANGTAGCTATAATAATACACATAGCGNNCTGACTGGGAA
TAGTTACTCCCNTTTTGTCTCTGGTCCNTANTTCCCCNTANAAATCTNNGGNNTCNTGNGCCTTTAAAAT
TTNCCCCGAT
